Addgene plasmid #66099: APCSD 53
Purpose: co-expression of Cas9 and a sgRNA targeting 3'end of C.elegans swan-2
Depositing lab: Geraldine Seydoux. Depositing organization: Johns Hopkins University and School of Medicine. Publication: Scalable and versatile genome editing using linear DNAs with microhomology to Cas9 Sites in Caenorhabditis elegans. Paix A, Wang Y, Smith HE, Lee CY, Calidas D, Lu T, Smith J, Schmidt H, Krause MW, Seydoux G. Genetics. 2014 Dec;198(4):1347-56. doi: 10.1534/genetics.114.170423. Epub 2014 Sep 23. PubMed 25249454.
Backbone
  Vector backbone: pDD162
  Backbone manufacturer: Goldstein lab Plasmid 47549
  Vector type: Worm Expression, CRISPR
Growth in bacteria
  Bacterial resistance: Ampicillin, 100 μg/mL
  Growth temperature: 37°C
  Growth strain: DH5alpha
  Copy number: Unknown
Gene/Insert
  Gene/Insert name: sgRNA for CSD 53
  gRNA/shRNA sequence: tgaagaaagttatactcga
  Promoter: U6
  Cloning method: Unknown
  Sequencing primers: 5′ tatgaaatgcctacaccctctc
Terms and licenses: Academic/Nonprofit Terms; Industry Terms: Not Available to Industry
Depositor comments: From the depositor: Each positive clones had been sequenced for correct insertion of the sgRNA . However the PCR could have created some mutation in the plasmid backbone (containing also the Cas9 gene) and we didnt sequenced the full plasmid, therefore we recommend to use a mix of several positive clones. It is why we provide several clones containing the same sgRNA insert.
How to cite: APCSD 53 was a gift from Geraldine Seydoux (Addgene plasmid # 66099 ; http://n2t.net/addgene:66099 ; RRID:Addgene_66099)
