[The description below was written by a language model from this plasmid's Addgene catalogue record.]
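Description:
APCSD 53 is a C. elegans CRISPR expression plasmid built on the pDD162 backbone, a worm vector designed to deliver Cas9 and a single guide RNA from one plasmid. It is propagated in E. coli under ampicillin selection; the record lists its copy number as unknown and does not describe the origin of replication. No feature table is provided, so the arrangement of elements can only be inferred from the catalogue fields.

The specific insert is a guide sequence (designated the sgRNA for CSD 53) placed under a U6 promoter, an RNA polymerase III promoter suited to producing short, uncapped transcripts such as guide RNAs. The guide directs Cas9 to a site at the 3' end of the C. elegans swan-2 gene. Cas9 is encoded on the same backbone, although the record does not state which promoter drives it. When both components are expressed in the worm, Cas9 cuts at the target site. A cut at this position suits edits at the end of the coding region, such as C-terminal tagging. This matches the associated work on genome editing with linear DNA repair templates carrying short homology to Cas9 sites, although the record does not specify the intended edit.

The depositor notes that each clone was sequence-verified only for correct insertion of the guide. Because the plasmid was generated by a PCR step, mutations elsewhere in the backbone, including the Cas9 gene, cannot be excluded. Several independent clones carrying the same guide were therefore deposited, with the recommendation to use a mix of them.
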