>Addgene plasmid #66099 | APCSD 53 | addgene partial sequence | sequence record 117771 | MoCloR 5'-gccacctgacgtctaagaaacc-3'
CTCGCGCGTTTCGGTGATGACGGTGAAAACCTCTGACACATGCAGCTCCCGGAGACGGTCACAGCTTGTC
TGTAAGCGGATGCCGGGAGCAGACAAGCCCGTCAGGGCGCGTCAGCGGGTGTTGGCGGGTGTCGGGGCTG
GCTTAACTATGCGGCATCAGAGCAGATTGCACTGAGAGTGCACCATATGCGGTGTGAAATACCGCACAGA
TGCGTAAGGAGAAAATACCGCATCAGGCGCCATTCGCCATTCAGGCTGCGCAACTGTTGGGAAGGGCGAT
CGGTGCGGGCCTCTTCGCTATTACGCCAGAAATTTCACAAAAAGCACCGACTCGGTGCCACTTTTTCAAG
TTGATAACGGACTAGCCTTATTTTAACTTGCTATTTCTAGCTCTAAAACTCGAGTATAACTTTCTTCACA
AGACATCTCGCAATAGGAGGTGTTTATATAGGGGCAACACAAGAGGCGGCAGACATCTCGTGAGTTTGAC
AGAGTAGTATAAAGAGTGTGTGTGAGAGGGTGTAGGCATTTCATAACATATTTTTTGTGGAATAATTTTG
GAAAAAAGGTG
